Addgene plasmid #201174: pRetroX-TRE3G_NT-GSDMD_I105N_
Purpose: Dox-inducible expression of NT-GSDMD gene in mammalian cells by retroviral transduction
Depositing lab: Jonathan Kagan. Depositing organization: Boston Children's Hospital. Publication: Gasdermin D pore-forming activity is redox-sensitive. Devant P, Borsic E, Ngwa EM, Xiao H, Chouchani ET, Thiagarajah JR, Hafner-Bratkovic I, Evavold CL, Kagan JC. Cell Rep. 2023 Jan 31;42(1):112008. doi: 10.1016/j.celrep.2023.112008. Epub 2023 Jan 19. PubMed 36662620.
Backbone
  Vector backbone: pRetroX-TRE3G
  Backbone size w/o insert (bp): 6600
  Vector type: Retroviral
  Selectable markers: Puromycin
Growth in bacteria
  Bacterial resistance: Ampicillin, 100 μg/mL
  Growth temperature: 37°C
  Growth strain: NEB Stable
  Copy number: High Copy
Gene/Insert
  Gene/Insert name: Gasdermin D N-terminal domain (alt name: GSDMD)
  Species: M. musculus (mouse)
  Insert size (bp): 831
  Mutation: aa1-276 only, I105N
  Entrez Gene: Gsdmd (a.k.a. 1810036L03Rik, DF5L, Dfna5l, GsdmD-1, Gsdmdc1, M2-4)
  Promoter: TRE3G
  Cloning method: Restriction Enzyme; 5′ cloning site BamHI (not destroyed); 3′ cloning site EcoRI (not destroyed)
  Sequencing primers: 5′ LNCX_fwd; 3′ MSCV-rev
Terms and licenses: Academic/Nonprofit Terms; Industry Terms: Not Available to Industry
Depositor comments: AG10
How to cite: pRetroX-TRE3G_NT-GSDMD_I105N_ was a gift from Jonathan Kagan (Addgene plasmid # 201174 ; http://n2t.net/addgene:201174 ; RRID:Addgene_201174)
