[The description below was written by a language model from this plasmid's Addgene catalogue record and pLannotate feature annotations shown in this document.]
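Description:
pRetroX-TRE3G_NT-GSDMD_I105N_ is a self-inactivating gammaretroviral transfer vector built on the pRetroX-TRE3G backbone, designed for doxycycline-inducible expression of the pore-forming N-terminal domain of mouse gasdermin D in mammalian cells. In bacteria it is maintained through a high-copy ColE1/pUC-type origin and selected with ampicillin via β-lactamase. The sequenced record is about 7.4 kb, consistent with the stated backbone plus an insert of roughly 830 bp.

The viral portion begins with a hybrid 5′ end in which the CMV enhancer and promoter are fused to a truncated LTR. This arrangement drives transcription of the viral genome in packaging cells. It is followed by a packaging signal (Ψ) and a truncated gag fragment lacking its start codon, which together support encapsidation of the RNA. The 3′ LTR carries a U3 deletion, so the integrated provirus loses LTR promoter activity and expression depends on the internal promoters.

The first internal cassette places the TRE3GV promoter, a third-generation Tet-responsive element optimised for viral vectors, upstream of Gsdmd residues 1–276 carrying the I105N substitution, cloned between BamHI and EcoRI sites. This promoter requires the Tet-On 3G transactivator, which is not annotated on this plasmid and so would have to be supplied separately. A downstream mouse PGK promoter drives puromycin N-acetyltransferase for selection of transduced cells.

Because the N-terminal fragment promotes pyroptosis, inducible control lets stable lines be established before expression is switched on. The record does not describe the functional effect of I105N. The associated publication concerns the redox sensitivity of gasdermin D pore-forming activity.
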