Features (pLannotate 1.2.2; 18 found; start..end, strand, type, name):
    309..512     +  promoter       CMV promoter: human cytomegalovirus (CMV) immediate early promoter
    513..688     +  LTR            5' LTR (truncated): truncated long terminal repeat from Moloney murine sarcoma virus
    810..1084    +  misc_feature   MESV Ψ (fragment): packaging signal of murine embryonic stem cell virus
   1151..1567    +  CDS            gag (truncated): truncated Moloney murine leukemia virus (MMLV) gag gene lacking the start codon
   1607..1956    +  promoter       TRE3GV promoter: 3rd-generation Tet-responsive promoter that can be activated by binding of Tet-On® 3G, optimized for retroviral and lentiviral vectors
   1969..2796    +  CDS            Gsdmd (fragment): GSDMD_MOUSE - Also known as Gsdmdc1. Experimental evidence at protein level: Swiss-Prot protein existence level 1. [Gasdermin-D, N-terminal]: Promotes pyroptosis in response to microbial infection and danger signals (PubMed:26375003, PubMed:26375259, PubMed:26611636, PubMed:27383986, PubMed:27385778, PubMed:27418190, PubMed:32820063). Produced by the cleavage of gasdermin-D by inflammatory caspases CASP1 or CASP4/CASP11 in response to canonical, as well as non-canonical (such as cytosolic LPS) inflammasome activators (PubMed:26375003, PubMed:26375259, PubMed:26611636, PubMed:27383986, PubMed:2
   2811..3310    +  promoter       PGK promoter: mouse phosphoglycerate kinase 1 promoter
   3331..3930    +  CDS            PuroR: puromycin N-acetyltransferase; pac from Streptomyces alboniger; confers resistance to puromycin
   3997..4069    +  CDS            env (fragment): murine leukemia virus gPr80 envelope polyprotein precursor; env; proteolytically cleaved into gp70SU and p15TM subunits
   4111..4536    +  LTR            3' LTR (ΔU3): self-inactivating 3' long terminal repeat (LTR) from Moloney murine leukemia virus
   4605..4645    +  CDS            rop (fragment): Rop protein, which maintains plasmids at low copy number; rop
   4747..4785    +  misc_feature   bom (fragment): basis of mobility region from pBR322
   4802..5131    +  promoter       SV40 promoter: SV40 enhancer and early promoter
   5137..5238    +  misc_feature   bom (fragment): basis of mobility region from pBR322
   5424..6012    -  rep_origin     ori: high-copy-number ColE1/pMB1/pBR322/pUC origin of replication
   6183..7043    -  CDS            AmpR: β-lactamase; bla; confers resistance to ampicillin, carbenicillin, and related antibiotics
   7044..7148    -  promoter       AmpR promoter: bla
   7334..308     +  enhancer       CMV enhancer (across the origin): human cytomegalovirus immediate early enhancer
>Addgene plasmid #201174 | pRetroX-TRE3G_NT-GSDMD_I105N_ | addgene full sequence | sequence record 394437 | Addgene NGS Result
TCCGCGTTACATAACTTACGGTAAATGGCCCGCCTGGCTGACCGCCCAACGACCCCCGCCCATTGACGTC
AATAATGACGTATGTTCCCATAGTAACGCCAATAGGGACTTTCCATTGACGTCAATGGGTGGAGTATTTA
CGGTAAACTGCCCACTTGGCAGTACATCAAGTGTATCATATGCCAAGTACGCCCCCTATTGACGTCAATG
ACGGTAAATGGCCCGCCTGGCATTATGCCCAGTACATGACCTTATGGGACTTTCCTACTTGGCAGTACAT
CTACGTATTAGTCATCGCTATTACCATGGTGATGCGGTTTTGGCAGTACATCAATGGGCGTGGATAGCGG
TTTGACTCACGGGGATTTCCAAGTCTCCACCCCATTGACGTCAATGGGAGTTTGTTTTGGCACCAAAATC
AACGGGACTTTCCAAAATGTCGTAACAACTCCGCCCCATTGACGCAAATGGGCGGTAGGCGTGTACGGTG
GGAGGTCTATATAAGCAGAGCTCAATAAAAGAGCCCACAACCCCTCACTCGGCGCGCCAGTCTTCCGATA
GACTGCGTCGCCCGGGTACCCGTATTCCCAATAAAGCCTCTTGCTGTTTGCATCCGAATCGTGGTCTCGC
TGTTCCTTGGGAGGGTCTCCTCTGAGTGATTGACTACCCACGACGGGGGTCTTTCATTTGGGGGCTCGTC
CGGGATTTGGAGACCCCTGCCCAGGGACCACCGACCCACCACCGGGAGGTAAGCTGGCCAGCAACTTATC
TGTGTCTGTCCGATTGTCTAGTGTCTATGTTTGATGTTATGCGCCTGCGTCTGTACTAGTTAGCTAACTA
GCTCTGTATCTGGCGGACCCGTGGTGGAACTGACGAGTTCTGAACACCCGGCCGCAACCCTGGGAGACGT
CCCAGGGACTTTGGGGGCCGTTTTTGTGGCCCGACCTGAGGAAGGGAGTCGATGTGGAATCCGACCCCGT
CAGGATATGTGGTTCTGGTAGGAGACGAGAACCTAAAACAGTTCCCGCCTCCGTCTGAATTTTTGCTTTC
GGTTTGGAACCGAAGCCGCGCGTCTTGTCTGCTGCAGCGCTGCAGCATCGTTCTGTGTTGTCTCTGTCTG
ACTGTGTTTCTGTATTTGTCTGAAAATTAGGGCCAGACTGTTACCACTCCCTTAAGTTTGACCTTAGGTC
ACTGGAAAGATGTCGAGCGGATCGCTCACAACCAGTCGGTAGATGTCAAGAAGAGACGTTGGGTTACCTT
CTGCTCTGCAGAATGGCCAACCTTTAACGTCGGATGGCCGCGAGACGGCACCTTTAACCGAGACCTCATC
ACCCAGGTTAAGATCAAGGTCTTTTCACCTGGCCCGCATGGACACCCAGACCAGGTCCCCTACATCGTGA
CCTGGGAAGCCTTGGCTTTTGACCCCCCTCCCTGGGTCAAGCCCTTTGTACACCCTAAGCCTCCGCCTCC
TCTTCCTCCATCCGCCCCGTCTCTCCCCCTTGAACCTCCTCGTTCGACCCCGCCTCGATCCTCCCTTTAT
CCAGCCCTCACTCCTTCTCTAGGCGCCGGAATTGAAGATCTCGATGAGGCCCTTTCGTCTTCACTCGAGT
TTACTCCCTATCAGTGATAGAGAACGTATGAAGAGTTTACTCCCTATCAGTGATAGAGAACGTATGCAGA
CTTTACTCCCTATCAGTGATAGAGAACGTATAAGGAGTTTACTCCCTATCAGTGATAGAGAACGTATGAC
CAGTTTACTCCCTATCAGTGATAGAGAACGTATCTACAGTTTACTCCCTATCAGTGATAGAGAACGTATA
TCCAGTTTACTCCCTATCAGTGATAGAGAACGTATGTCGAGGTAGGCGTGTACGGTGGGCGCCTATAAAA
GCAGAGCTCGTTTAGTGAACCGTCAGATCGCCTGGAGCAATTCCACAACACTTTTGTCTTATACTTGGAT
CCGCCACCATGCCATCGGCCTTTGAGAAAGTGGTCAAGAATGTGATCAAGGAGGTAAGCGGCAGCAGAGG
CGATCTCATTCCGGTGGACAGCCTGCGGAACTCCACCAGCTTCAGGCCCTACTGCCTTCTGAACAGGAAA
TTTTCAAGCTCAAGGTTCTGGAAACCCCGTTATTCATGTGTCAACCTGTCAATCAAGGACATCCTGGAGC
CCAGTGCTCCAGAACCAGAACCGGAGTGTTTTGGCTCCTTCAAAGTCTCTGATGTCGTCGATGGGAACAT
TCAGGGCAGAGTGATGTTGTCAGGCATGGGAGAAGGGAAAAATTCTGGTGGGGCTGCAGTGTCTGACAGT
TCCAGTGCCTCCATGAATGTGTGTATACTGCGTGTGACTCAGAAGACCTGGGAGACCATGCAGCATGAAA
GGCACCTTCAGCAGCCTGAGAACAAAATCCTGCAACAGCTTCGGAGTCGTGGGGATGACCTGTTTGTGGT
GACCGAGGTGCTGCAGACAAAGGAGGAAGTGCAGATCACTGAGGTCCACAGCCAAGAGGGCTCAGGCCAG
TTTACGCTGCCTGGAGCTTTATGCTTGAAGGGTGAAGGCAAGGGCCACCAAAGCCGGAAGAAGATGGTGA
CCATTCCTGCAGGCAGCATCCTGGCATTCCGAGTGGCCCAACTGCTTATTGGCTCTAAATGGGATATCCT
TCTCGTCTCAGATGAGAAACAGAGGACCTTTGAGCCCTCCTCAGGTGACAGAAAAGCAGTGGGCCAGAGG
CACCATGGCCTCAATGTGCTTGCTGCGCTTTGTTCCATCGGAAAGCAGCTCAGTCTCCTGTCAGATTAGG
GAATTCTACCGGGTAGGGGAGGCGCTTTTCCCAAGGCAGTCTGGAGCATGCGCTTTAGCAGCCCCGCTGG
GCACTTGGCGCTACACAAGTGGCCTCTGGCCTCGCACACATTCCACATCCACCGGTAGGCGCCAACCGGC
TCCGTTCTTTGGTGGCCCCTTCGCGCCACCTTCTACTCCTCCCCTAGTCAGGAAGTTCCCCCCCGCCCCG
CAGCTCGCGTCGTGCAGGACGTGACAAATGGAAGTAGCACGTCTCACTAGTCTCGTGCAGATGGACAGCA
CCGCTGAGCAATGGAAGCGGGTAGGCCTTTGGGGCAGCGGCCAATAGCAGCTTTGCTCCTTCGCTTTCTG
GGCTCAGAGGCTGGGAAGGGGTGGGTCCGGGGGCGGGCTCAGGGGCGGGCTCAGGGGCGGGGCGGGCGCC
CGAAGGTCCTCCGGAGGCCCGGCATTCTGCACGCTTCAAAAGCGCACGTCTGCCGCGCTGTTCTCCTCTT
CCTCATCTCCGGGCCTTTCGACCTGCAGCCCAAGCTTACCATGACCGAGTACAAGCCCACGGTGCGCCTC
GCCACCCGCGACGACGTCCCCAGGGCCGTACGCACCCTCGCCGCCGCGTTCGCCGACTACCCCGCCACGC
GCCACACCGTCGATCCGGACCGCCACATCGAGCGGGTCACCGAGCTGCAAGAACTCTTCCTCACGCGCGT
CGGGCTCGACATCGGCAAGGTGTGGGTCGCGGACGACGGCGCCGCGGTGGCGGTCTGGACCACGCCGGAG
AGCGTCGAAGCGGGGGCGGTGTTCGCCGAGATCGGCCCGCGCATGGCCGAGTTGAGCGGTTCCCGGCTGG
CCGCGCAGCAACAGATGGAAGGCCTCCTGGCGCCGCACCGGCCCAAGGAGCCCGCGTGGTTCCTGGCCAC
CGTCGGCGTCTCGCCCGACCACCAGGGCAAGGGTCTGGGCAGCGCCGTCGTGCTCCCCGGAGTGGAGGCG
GCCGAGCGCGCCGGGGTGCCCGCCTTCCTGGAGACCTCCGCGCCCCGCAACCTCCCCTTCTACGAGCGGC
TCGGCTTCACCGTCACCGCCGACGTCGAGGTGCCCGAAGGACCGCGCACCTGGTGCATGACCCGCAAGCC
CGGTGCCTGACGCCCGCCCCACGACCCGCAGCGCCCGACCGAAAGGAGCGCACGACCCCATGCATCGGCG
TCTCGAGATATCAGTGGTCCAGGCTCTAGTTTTGACTCAACAATATCACCAGCTGAAGCCTATAGAGTAC
GAGCCATAGATAAAATAAAAGATTTTATTTAGTCTCCAGAAAAAGGGGGGAATGAAAGACCCCACCTGTA
GGTTTGGCAAGCTAGCTTAAGTAACGCCATTTTGCAAGGCATGGAAAAATACATAACTGAGAATAGAGAA
GTTCAGATCAAGGTCAGGAACAGATGGAACAGGGTCGACCCTAGAGAACCATCAGATGTTTCCAGGGTGC
CCCAAGGACCTGAAATGACCCTGTGCCTTATTTGAACTAACCAATCAGTTCGCTTCTCGCTTCTGTTCGC
GCGCTTCTGCTCCCCGAGCTCAATAAAAGAGCCCACAACCCCTCACTCGGGGCGCCAGTCCTCCGATTGA
CTGAGTCGCCCGGGTACCCGTGTATCCAATAAACCCTCTTGCAGTTGCATCCGACTTGTGGTCTCGCTGT
TCCTTGGGAGGGTCTCCTCTGAGTGATTGACTACCCGTCAGCGGGGGTCTTTCATTTGGGGGCTCGTCCG
GGATCGGGAGACCCCTGCCCAGGGACCACCGACCCACCACCGGGAGGTAAGCTGGCTGCCTCGCGCGTTT
CGGTGATGACGGTGAAAACCTCTGACACATGCAGCTCCCGGAGACGGTCACAGCTTGTCTGTAAGCGGAT
GCCGGGAGCAGACAAGCCCGTCAGGGCGCGTCAGCGGGTGTTGGCGGGTGTCGGGGCGCAGCCATGACCC
AGTCACGTAGCGATAGCGGAGTGTAGATCCGGCTGTGGAATGTGTGTCAGTTAGGGTGTGGAAAGTCCCC
AGGCTCCCCAGCAGGCAGAAGTATGCAAAGCATGCATCTCAATTAGTCAGCAACCAGGTGTGGAAAGTCC
CCAGGCTCCCCAGCAGGCAGAAGTATGCAAAGCATGCATCTCAATTAGTCAGCAACCATAGTCCCGCCCC
TAACTCCGCCCATCCCGCCCCTAACTCCGCCCAGTTCCGCCCATTCTCCGCCCCATGGCTGACTAATTTT
TTTTATTTATGCAGAGGCCGAGGCCGCCTCGGCCTCTGAGCTATTCCAGAAGTAGTGAGGAGGCTTTTTT
GGAGGCCTAGGCTTTTGCAAAAAGCTTACTGGCTTAACTATGCGGCATCAGAGCAGATTGTACTGAGAGT
GCACCATATGCGGTGTGAAATACCGCACAGATGCGTAAGGAGAAAATACCGCATCAGGCGCTCTTCCGCT
TCCTCGCTCACTGACTCGCTGCGCTCGGTCGTTCGGCTGCGGCGAGCGGTATCAGCTCACTCAAAGGCGG
TAATACGGTTATCCACAGAATCAGGGGATAACGCAGGAAAGAACATGTGAGCAAAAGGCCAGCAAAAGGC
CAGGAACCGTAAAAAGGCCGCGTTGCTGGCGTTTTTCCATAGGCTCCGCCCCCCTGACGAGCATCACAAA
AATCGACGCTCAAGTCAGAGGTGGCGAAACCCGACAGGACTATAAAGATACCAGGCGTTTCCCCCTGGAA
GCTCCCTCGTGCGCTCTCCTGTTCCGACCCTGCCGCTTACCGGATACCTGTCCGCCTTTCTCCCTTCGGG
AAGCGTGGCGCTTTCTCATAGCTCACGCTGTAGGTATCTCAGTTCGGTGTAGGTCGTTCGCTCCAAGCTG
GGCTGTGTGCACGAACCCCCCGTTCAGCCCGACCGCTGCGCCTTATCCGGTAACTATCGTCTTGAGTCCA
ACCCGGTAAGACACGACTTATCGCCACTGGCAGCAGCCACTGGTAACAGGATTAGCAGAGCGAGGTATGT
AGGCGGTGCTACAGAGTTCTTGAAGTGGTGGCCTAACTACGGCTACACTAGAAGGACAGTATTTGGTATC
TGCGCTCTGCTGAAGCCAGTTACCTTCGGAAAAAGAGTTGGTAGCTCTTGATCCGGCAAACAAACCACCG
CTGGTAGCGGTGGTTTTTTTGTTTGCAAGCAGCAGATTACGCGCAGAAAAAAAGGATCTCAAGAAGATCC
TTTGATCTTTTCTACGGGGTCTGACGCTCAGTGGAACGAAAACTCACGTTAAGGGATTTTGGTCATGAGA
TTATCAAAAAGGATCTTCACCTAGATCCTTTTAAATTAAAAATGAAGTTTTAAATCAATCTAAAGTATAT
ATGAGTAAACTTGGTCTGACAGTTACCAATGCTTAATCAGTGAGGCACCTATCTCAGCGATCTGTCTATT
TCGTTCATCCATAGTTGCCTGACTCCCCGTCGTGTAGATAACTACGATACGGGAGGGCTTACCATCTGGC
CCCAGTGCTGCAATGATACCGCGAGACCCACGCTCACCGGCTCCAGATTTATCAGCAATAAACCAGCCAG
CCGGAAGGGCCGAGCGCAGAAGTGGTCCTGCAACTTTATCCGCCTCCATCCAGTCTATTAATTGTTGCCG
GGAAGCTAGAGTAAGTAGTTCGCCAGTTAATAGTTTGCGCAACGTTGTTGCCATTGCTGCAGGCATCGTG
GTGTCACGCTCGTCGTTTGGTATGGCTTCATTCAGCTCCGGTTCCCAACGATCAAGGCGAGTTACATGAT
CCCCCATGTTGTGCAAAAAAGCGGTTAGCTCCTTCGGTCCTCCGATCGTTGTCAGAAGTAAGTTGGCCGC
AGTGTTATCACTCATGGTTATGGCAGCACTGCATAATTCTCTTACTGTCATGCCATCCGTAAGATGCTTT
TCTGTGACTGGTGAGTACTCAACCAAGTCATTCTGAGAATAGTGTATGCGGCGACCGAGTTGCTCTTGCC
CGGCGTCAACACGGGATAATACCGCGCCACATAGCAGAACTTTAAAAGTGCTCATCATTGGAAAACGTTC
TTCGGGGCGAAAACTCTCAAGGATCTTACCGCTGTTGAGATCCAGTTCGATGTAACCCACTCGTGCACCC
AACTGATCTTCAGCATCTTTTACTTTCACCAGCGTTTCTGGGTGAGCAAAAACAGGAAGGCAAAATGCCG
CAAAAAAGGGAATAAGGGCGACACGGAAATGTTGAATACTCATACTCTTCCTTTTTCAATATTATTGAAG
CATTTATCAGGGTTATTGTCTCATGAGCGGATACATATTTGAATGTATTTAGAAAAATAAACAAATAGGG
GTTCCGCGCACATTTCCCCGAAAAGTGCCACCTGACGTCTAAGAAACCATTATTATCATGACATTAACCT
ATAAAAATAGGCGTATCACGAGGCCCTTTCGTCTTCAAGAATTAGCTTGGCCATTGCATACGTTGTATCC
ATATCATAATATGTACATTTATATTGGCTCATGTCCAACATTACCGCCATGTTGACATTGATTATTGACT
AGTTATTAATAGTAATCAATTACGGGGTCATTAGTTCATAGCCCATATATGGAGT
