>Addgene plasmid #201174 | pRetroX-TRE3G_NT-GSDMD_I105N_ | depositor partial sequence | sequence record 390352 | NT-GSDMD insert
ATGCCATCGGCCTTTGAGAAAGTGGTCAAGAATGTGATCAAGGAGGTAAGCGGCAGCAGAGGCGATCTCA
TTCCGGTGGACAGCCTGCGGAACTCCACCAGCTTCAGGCCCTACTGCCTTCTGAACAGGAAATTTTCAAG
CTCAAGGTTCTGGAAACCCCGTTATTCATGTGTCAACCTGTCAATCAAGGACATCCTGGAGCCCAGTGCT
CCAGAACCAGAACCGGAGTGTTTTGGCTCCTTCAAAGTCTCTGATGTCGTCGATGGGAACATTCAGGGCA
GAGTGATGTTGTCAGGCATGGGAGAAGGGAAAAATTCTGGTGGGGCTGCAGTGTCTGACAGTTCCAGTGC
CTCCATGAATGTGTGTATACTGCGTGTGACTCAGAAGACCTGGGAGACCATGCAGCATGAAAGGCACCTT
CAGCAGCCTGAGAACAAAATCCTGCAACAGCTTCGGAGTCGTGGGGATGACCTGTTTGTGGTGACCGAGG
TGCTGCAGACAAAGGAGGAAGTGCAGATCACTGAGGTCCACAGCCAAGAGGGCTCAGGCCAGTTTACGCT
GCCTGGAGCTTTATGCTTGAAGGGTGAAGGCAAGGGCCACCAAAGCCGGAAGAAGATGGTGACCATTCCT
GCAGGCAGCATCCTGGCATTCCGAGTGGCCCAACTGCTTATTGGCTCTAAATGGGATATCCTTCTCGTCT
CAGATGAGAAACAGAGGACCTTTGAGCCCTCCTCAGGTGACAGAAAAGCAGTGGGCCAGAGGCACCATGG
CCTCAATGTGCTTGCTGCGCTTTGTTCCATCGGAAAGCAGCTCAGTCTCCTGTCAGATTAG
